>Addgene plasmid #118734 | pBOB-Septin 2 -GFP | addgene full sequence | sequence record 229082 | Addgene NGS Result
CCTGGATGGAGTGGGACAGAGAAATTAACAATTACACAAGCTTAATACACTCCTTAATTGAAGAATCGCA
AAACCAGCAAGAAAAGAATGAACAAGAATTATTGGAATTAGATAAATGGGCAAGTTTGTGGAATTGGTTT
AACATAACAAATTGGCTGTGGTATATAAAATTATTCATAATGATAGTAGGAGGCTTGGTAGGTTTAAGAA
TAGTTTTTGCTGTACTTTCTATAGTGAATAGAGTTAGGCAGGGATATTCACCATTATCGTTTCAGACCCA
CCTCCCAACCCCGAGGGGACCCGACAGGCCCGAAGGAATAGAAGAAGAAGGTGGAGAGAGAGACAGAGAC
AGATCCATTCGATTAGTGAACGGATCAACTTTTAAAAGAAAAGGGGGGATTGGGGGGTACAGTGCAGGGG
AAAGAATAGTAGACATAATAGCAACAGACATACAAACTAAAGAATTACAAAAACAAATTACAAAATTCAA
AATTTTATCGATAAGCTTGGGAGTTCCGCGTTACATAACTTACGGTAAATGGCCCGCCTGGCTGACCGCC
CAACGACCCCCGCCCATTGACGTCAATAATGACGTATGTTCCCATAGTAACGCCAATAGGGACTTTCCAT
TGACGTCAATGGGTGGAGTATTTACGGTAAACTGCCCACTTGGCAGTACATCAAGTGTATCATATGCCAA
GTACGCCCCCTATTGACGTCAATGACGGTAAATGGCCCGCCTGGCATTATGCCCAGTACATGACCTTATG
GGACTTTCCTACTTGGCAGTACATCTACGTATTAGTCATCGCTATTACCATGGTGATGCGGTTTTGGCAG
TACATCAATGGGCGTGGATAGCGGTTTGACTCACGGGGATTTCCAAGTCTCCACCCCATTGACGTCAATG
GGAGTTTGTTTTGGCACCAAAATCAACGGGACTTTCCAAAATGTCGTAACAACTCCGCCCCATTGACGCA
AATGGGCGGTAGGCGTGTACGGTGGGAGGTCTATATAAGCAGAGCTCGTTTAGTGAACCGTCAGATCGCC
TGGAGACGCCATCCACGCTGTTTTGACCTCCATAGAAGACACCGACTCTAGAATGTCTAAGCAACAGCCA
ACTCAGTTTATAAATCCAGAAACACCTGGCTATGTTGGATTTGCAAACCTCCCCAATCAAGTTCACCGAA
AATCAGTGAAAAAAGGTTTTGAGTTCACACTGATGGTGGTCGGTGAATCAGGTCTAGGAAAATCGACTCT
CATAAACAGCCTATTCCTAACTGATCTGTACCCAGAAAGAGTCATACCTGGAGCAGCAGAAAAAATTGAA
AGAACTGTCCAGATTGAGGCTTCAACTGTTGAAATTGAAGAGCGAGGGGTCAAGCTACGCCTGACAGTGG
TAGATACCCCTGGCTATGGTGACGCTATCAACTGCAGAGATTGTTTTAAGACAATTATCTCCTATATTGA
TGAGCAATTTGAGAGGTACCTGCATGACGAGAGCGGCTTGAACAGGCGGCACATCATTGATAATAGGGTG
CATTGTTGCTTTTACTTTATTTCACCTTTTGGACATGGACTTAAGCCCTTAGATGTGGCGTTTATGAAGG
CAATACACAACAAGGTGAATATTGTGCCTGTCATTGCAAAAGCTGACACTCTCACCCTGAAGGAACGGGA
GCGGCTGAAGAAAAGGATTCTGGATGAAATTGAAGAACATAACATCAAAATCTATCACTTACCTGATGCA
GAATCAGATGAAGATGAAGATTTTAAAGAGCAGACTAGACTTCTCAAGGCTAGCATCCCATTCTCTGTGG
TTGGATCCAATCAGTTGATTGAAGCCAAAGGAAAGAAGGTCAGAGGCCGCCTCTACCCCTGGGGTGTTGT
GGAAGTGGAGAACCCAGAGCACAATGACTTTCTGAAGCTGAGAACCATGCTCATCACCCACATGCAGGAT
CTCCAGGAGGTGACCCAGGACCTTCATTATGAAAACTTCCGTTCTGAGAGACTCAAGAGAGGCGGCAGGA
AAGTGGAGAATGAGGACATGAATAAAGACCAGATCTTGCTGGAAAAAGAAGCTGAGCTCCGCCGCATGCA
AGAGATGATTGCAAGGATGCAGGCGCAGATGCAGATGCAGATGCAGGGCGGGGATGGCGATGGCGGGGCT
CTCGGGCACCACGTGGGACCGGTCGCCACCATGGTGAGCAAGGGCGAGGAGCTGTTCACCGGGGTGGTGC
CCATCCTGGTCGAGCTGGACGGCGACGTAAACGGCCACAAGTTCAGCGTGTCCGGCGAGGGCGAGGGCGA
TGCCACCTACGGCAAGCTGACCCTGAAGTTCATCTGCACCACCGGCAAGCTGCCCGTGCCCTGGCCCACC
CTCGTGACCACCCTGACCTACGGCGTGCAGTGCTTCAGCCGCTACCCCGACCACATGAAGCAGCACGACT
TCTTCAAGTCCGCCATGCCCGAAGGCTACGTCCAGGAGCGCACCATCTTCTTCAAGGACGACGGCAACTA
CAAGACCCGCGCCGAGGTGAAGTTCGAGGGCGACACCCTGGTGAACCGCATCGAGCTGAAGGGCATCGAC
TTCAAGGAGGACGGCAACATCCTGGGGCACAAGCTGGAGTACAACTACAACAGCCACAACGTCTATATCA
TGGCCGACAAGCAGAAGAACGGCATCAAGGTGAACTTCAAGATCCGCCACAACATCGAGGACGGCAGCGT
GCAGCTCGCCGACCACTACCAGCAGAACACCCCCATCGGCGACGGCCCCGTGCTGCTGCCCGACAACCAC
TACCTGAGCACCCAGTCCGCCCTGAGCAAAGACCCCAACGAGAAGCGCGATCACATGGTCCTGCTGGAGT
TCGTGACCGCCGCCGGGATCACTCTCGGCATGGACGAGCTGTACAAGTAAAGCGGCCGCGTCGAGTTTAA
ACCTGGAAAAACATGGAGCAATCACAAGTAGCAATACAGCAGCTACCAATGCTGATTGTGCCTGGCTAGA
AGCACAAGAGGAGGAGGAGGTGGGTTTTCCAGTCACACCTCAGACAATCAACCTCTGGATTACAAAATTT
GTGAAAGATTGACTGGTATTCTTAACTATGTTGCTCCTTTTACGCTATGTGGATACGCTGCTTTAATGCC
TTTGTATCATGCTATTGCTTCCCGTATGGCTTTCATTTTCTCCTCCTTGTATAAATCCTGGTTGCTGTCT
CTTTATGAGGAGTTGTGGCCCGTTGTCAGGCAACGTGGCGTGGTGTGCACTGTGTTTGCTGACGCAACCC
CCACTGGTTGGGGCATTGCCACCACCTGTCAGCTCCTTTCCGGGACTTTCGCTTTCCCCCTCCCTATTGC
CACGGCGGAACTCATCGCCGCCTGCCTTGCCCGCTGCTGGACAGGGGCTCGGCTGTTGGGCACTGACAAT
TCCGTGGTGTTGTCGGGGAAGCTGACGTCCTTTCCATGGCTGCTCGCCTGTGTTGCCACCTGGATTCTGC
GCGGGACGTCCTTCTGCTACGTCCCTTCGGCCCTCAATCCAGCGGACCTTCCTTCCCGCGGCCTGCTGCC
GGCTCTGCGGCCTCTTCCGCGTCTTCGCCTTCGCCCTCAGACGAGTCGGATCTCCCTTTGGGCCGCCTCC
CCGCCTGGAATTCGAGCTCGGTACCTTTAAGACCAATGACTTACAAGGCAGCTGTAGATCTTAGCCACTT
TTTAAAAGAAAAGGGGGGACTGGAAGGGCTAATTCACTCCCAACGAAGACAAGATATCCTTGATCTGTGG
ATCTACCACACACAAGGCTACTTCCCTGATTGGCAGAACTACACACCAGGGCCAGGGATCAGATATCCAC
TGACCTTTGGATGGTGCTACAAGCTAGTACCAGTTGAGCAAGAGAAGGTAGAAGAAGCCAATGAAGGAGA
GAACACCCGCTTGTTACACCCTGTGAGCCTGCATGGGATGGATGACCCGGAGAGAGAAGTATTAGAGTGG
AGGTTTGACAGCCGCCTAGCATTTCATCACATGGCCCGAGAGCTGCATCCGGACTGTACTGGGTCTCTCT
GGTTAGACCAGATCTGAGCCTGGGAGCTCTCTGGCTAACTAGGGAACCCACTGCTTAAGCCTCAATAAAG
CTTGCCTTGAGTGCTTCAAGTAGTGTGTGCCCGTCTGTTGTGTGACTCTGGTAACTAGAGATCCCTCAGA
CCCTTTTAGTCAGTGTGGAAAATCTCTAGCAGGGCCGCTTTAAACCCGCTGATCAGCCTCGACTGTGCCT
TCTAGTTGCCAGCCATCTGTTGTTTGCCCCTCCCCCGTGCCTTCCTTGACCCTGGAAGGTGCCACTCCCA
CTGTCCTTTCCTAATAAAATGAGGAAATTGCATCGCATTGTCTGAGTAGGTGTCATTCTATTCTGGGGGG
TGGGGTGGGGCAGGACAGCAAGGGGGAGGATTGGGAAGACAATAGCAGGCATGCTGGGGATGCGGTGGGC
TCTATGGCTTCTGAGGCGGAAAGAACCAGCTGGGGCTCTAGGGGGTATCCCC
[124 nt withheld, positions 4533-4656]
C
[91 nt withheld, positions 4658-4748]
A
[49 nt withheld, positions 4750-4798]
CCTTTGACGTTGGAGTCCACGTTCTTT
[37 nt withheld, positions 4826-4862]
ACCCTATCTCGGTCTATTCTTTTGATTTATAAGGGATTTTGCCGATTTCGGCCTATTGGTTAAAAAATGA
GCTGATTTAACAAAAATTTAACGCGAATTAATTCTGTGGAATGTGTGTCAGTTAGGGTGTGGAAAGTCCC
CAGGCTCCCCAGCAGGCAGAAGTATGCAAAGCATGCATCTCAATTAGTCAGCAACCAGGTGTGGAAAGTC
CCCAGGCTCCCCAGCAGGCAGAAGTATGCAAAGCATGCATCTCAATTAGTCAGCAACCATAGTCCCGCCC
CTAACTCCGCCCATCCCGCCCCTAACTCCGCCCAGTTCCGCCCATTCTCCGCCCCATGGCTGACTAATTT
TTTTTATTTATGCAGAGGCCGAGGCCGCCTCTGCCTCTGAGCTATTCCAGAAGTAGTGAGGAGGCTTTTT
TGGAGGCCTAGGCTTTTGCAAAAAGCTCCCGGGAGCTTGTATATCCATTTTCGGATCTGATCAGCACGTG
TTGACAATTAATCATCGGCATAGTATATCGGCATAGTATAATACGACAAGGTGAGGAACTAAACCATGGC
CAAGTTGACCAGTGCCGTTCCGGTGCTCACCGCGCGCGACGTCGCCGGAGCGGTCGAGTTCTGGACCGAC
CGGCTCGGGTTCTCCCGGGACTTCGTGGAGGACGACTTCGCCGGTGTGGTCCGGGACGACGTGACCCTGT
TCATCAGCGCGGTCCAGGACCAGGTGGTGCCGGACAACACCCTGGCCTGGGTGTGGGTGCGCGGCCTGGA
CGAGCTGTACGCCGAGTGGTCGGAGGTCGTGTCCACGAACTTCCGGGACGCCTCCGGGCCGGCCATGACC
GAGATCGGCGAGCAGCCGTGGGGGCGGGAGTTCGCCCTGCGCGACCCGGCCGGCAACTGCGTGCACTTCG
TGGCCGAGGAGCAGGACTGACACGTGCTACGAGATTTCGATTCCACCGCCGCCTTCTATGAAAGGTTGGG
CTTCGGAATCGTTTTCCGGGACGCCGGCTGGATGATCCTCCAGCGCGGGGATCTCATGCTGGAGTTCTTC
GCCCACCCCAACTTGTTTATTGCAGCTTATAATGGTTACAAATAAAGCAATAGCATCACAAATTTCACAA
ATAAAGCATTTTTTTCACTGCATTCTAGTTGTGGTTTGTCCAAACTCATCAATGTATCTTATCATGTCTG
TATACCGTCGACCTCTAGCTAGAGCTTGGCGTAATCATGGTCATAGCTGTTTCCTGTGTGAAATTGTTAT
CCGCTCACAATTCCACACAACATACGAGCCGGAAGCATAAAGTGTAAAGCCTGGGGTGCCTAATGAGTGA
GCTAACTCACATTAATTGCGTTGCGCTCACTGCCCGCTTTCCAGTCGGGAAACCTGTCGTGCCAGCTGCA
TTAATGAATCGGCCAACGCGCGGGGAGAGGCGGTTTGCGTATTGGGCGCTCTTCCGCTTCCTCGCTCACT
GACTCGCTGCGCTCGGTCGTTCGGCTGCGGCGAGCGGTATCAGCTCACTCAAAGGCGGTAATACGGTTAT
CCACAGAATCAGGGGATAACGCAGGAAAGAACATGTGAGCAAAAGGCCAGCAAAAGGCCAGGAACCGTAA
AAAGGCCGCGTTGCTGGCGTTTTTCCATAGGCTCCGCCCCCCTGACGAGCATCACAAAAATCGACGCTCA
AGTCAGAGGTGGCGAAACCCGACAGGACTATAAAGATACCAGGCGTTTCCCCCTGGAAGCTCCCTCGTGC
GCTCTCCTGTTCCGACCCTGCCGCTTACCGGATACCTGTCCGCCTTTCTCCCTTCGGGAAGCGTGGCGCT
TTCTCATAGCTCACGCTGTAGGTATCTCAGTTCGGTGTAGGTCGTTCGCTCCAAGCTGGGCTGTGTGCAC
GAACCCCCCGTTCAGCCCGACCGCTGCGCCTTATCCGGTAACTATCGTCTTGAGTCCAACCCGGTAAGAC
ACGACTTATCGCCACTGGCAGCAGCCACTGGTAACAGGATTAGCAGAGCGAGGTATGTAGGCGGTGCTAC
AGAGTTCTTGAAGTGGTGGCCTAACTACGGCTACACTAGAAGAACAGTATTTGGTATCTGCGCTCTGCTG
AAGCCAGTTACCTTCGGAAAAAGAGTTGGTAGCTCTTGATCCGGCAAACAAACCACCGCTGGTAGCGGTG
GTTTTTTTGTTTGCAAGCAGCAGATTACGCGCAGAAAAAAAGGATCTCAAGAAGATCCTTTGATCTTTTC
TACGGGGTCTGACGCTCAGTGGAACGAAAACTCACGTTAAGGGATTTTGGTCATGAGATTATCAAAAAGG
ATCTTCACCTAGATCCTTTTAAATTAAAAATGAAGTTTTAAATCAATCTAAAGTATATATGAGTAAACTT
GGTCTGACAGTTACCAATGCTTAATCAGTGAGGCACCTATCTCAGCGATCTGTCTATTTCGTTCATCCAT
AGTTGCCTGACTCCCCGTCGTGTAGATAACTACGATACGGGAGGGCTTACCATCTGGCCCCAGTGCTGCA
ATGATACCGCGAGACCCACGCTCACCGGCTCCAGATTTATCAGCAATAAACCAGCCAGCCGGAAGGGCCG
AGCGCAGAAGTGGTCCTGCAACTTTATCCGCCTCCATCCAGTCTATTAATTGTTGCCGGGAAGCTAGAGT
AAGTAGTTCGCCAGTTAATAGTTTGCGCAACGTTGTTGCCATTGCTACAGGCATCGTGGTGTCACGCTCG
TCGTTTGGTATGGCTTCATTCAGCTCCGGTTCCCAACGATCAAGGCGAGTTACATGATCCCCCATGTTGT
GCAAAAAAGCGGTTAGCTCCTTCGGTCCTCCGATCGTTGTCAGAAGTAAGTTGGCCGCAGTGTTATCACT
CATGGTTATGGCAGCACTGCATAATTCTCTTACTGTCATGCCATCCGTAAGATGCTTTTCTGTGACTGGT
GAGTACTCAACCAAGTCATTCTGAGAATAGTGTATGCGGCGACCGAGTTGCTCTTGCCCGGCGTCAATAC
GGGATAATACCGCGCCACATAGCAGAACTTTAAAAGTGCTCATCATTGGAAAACGTTCTTCGGGGCGAAA
ACTCTCAAGGATCTTACCGCTGTTGAGATCCAGTTCGATGTAACCCACTCGTGCACCCAACTGATCTTCA
GCATCTTTTACTTTCACCAGCGTTTCTGGGTGAGCAAAAACAGGAAGGCAAAATGCCGCAAAAAAGGGAA
TAAGGGCGACACGGAAATGTTGAATACTCATACTCTTCCTTTTTCAATATTATTGAAGCATTTATCAGGG
TTATTGTCTCATGAGCGGATACATATTTGAATGTATTTAGAAAAATAAACAAATAGGGGTTCCGCGCACA
TTTCCCCGAAAAGTGCCACCTGACGTCGACGGATCGGGAGATCTCCCGATCCCCTATGGTGCACTCTCAG
TACAATCTGCTCTGATGCCGCATAGTTAAGCCAGTATCTGCTCCCTGCTTGTGTGTTGGAGGTCGCTGAG
TAGTGCGCGAGCAAAATTTAAGCTACAACAAGGCAAGGCTTGACCGACAATTGCATGAAGAATCTGCTTA
GGGTTAGGCGTTTTGCGCTGCTTCGCGATGTACGGGCCAGATATACGCGTTGACATTGATTATTGACTAG
TTATTAATAGTAATCAATTACGGGGTCATTAGTTCATAGCCCATATATGGAGTTCCGCGTTACATAACTT
ACGGTAAATGGCCCGCCTGGCTGACCGCCCAACGACCCCCGCCCATTGACGTCAATAATGACGTATGTTC
CCATAGTAACGCCAATAGGGACTTTCCATTGACGTCAATGGGTGGAGTATTTACGGTAAACTGCCCACTT
GGCAGTACATCAAGTGTATCATATGCCAAGTACGCCCCCTATTGACGTCAATGACGGTAAATGGCCCGCC
TGGCATTATGCCCAGTACATGACCTTATGGGACTTTCCTACTTGGCAGTACATCTACGTATTAGTCATCG
CTATTACCATGGTGATGCGGTTTTGGCAGTACATCAATGGGCGTGGATAGCGGTTTGACTCACGGGGATT
TCCAAGTCTCCACCCCATTGACGTCAATGGGAGTTTGTTTTGGCACCAAAATCAACGGGACTTTCCAAAA
TGTCGTAACAACTCCGCCCCATTGACGCAAATGGGCGGTAGGCGTGTACGGTGGGAGGTCTATATAAGCA
GCGCGTTTTGCCTGTACTGGGTCTCTCTGGTTAGACCAGATCTGAGCCTGGGAGCTCTCTGGCTAACTAG
GGAACCCACTGCTTAAGCCTCAATAAAGCTTGCCTTGAGTGCTTCAAGTAGTGTGTGCCCGTCTGTTGTG
TGACTCTGGTAACTAGAGATCCCTCAGACCCTTTTAGTCAGTGTGGAAAATCTCTAGCAGTGGCGCCCGA
ACAGGGACTTGAAAGCGAAAGGGAAACCAGAGGAGCTCTCTCGACGCAGGACTCGGCTTGCTGAAGCGCG
CACGGCAAGAGGCGAGGGGCGGCGACTGGTGAGTACGCCAAAAATTTTGACTAGCGGAGGCTAGAAGGAG
AGAGATGGGTGCGAGAGCGTCAGTATTAAGCGGGGGAGAATTAGATCGCGATGGGAAAAAATTCGGTTAA
GGCCAGGGGGAAAGAAAAAATATAAATTAAAACATATAGTATGGGCAAGCAGGGAGCTAGAACGATTCGC
AGTTAATCCTGGCCTGTTAGAAACATCAGAAGGCTGTAGACAAATACTGGGACAGCTACAACCATCCCTT
CAGACAGGATCAGAAGAACTTAGATCATTATATAATACAGTAGCAACCCTCTATTGTGTGCATCAAAGGA
TAGAGATAAAAGACACCAAGGAAGCTTTAGACAAGATAGAGGAAGAGCAAAACAAAAGTAAGACCACCGC
ACAGCAAGCGGCCGCTGATCTTCAGACCTGGAGGAGGAGATATGAGGGACAATTGGAGAAGTGAATTATA
TAAATATAAAGTAGTAAAAATTGAACCATTAGGAGTAGCACCCACCAAGGCAAAGAGAAGAGTGGTGCAG
AGAGAAAAAAGAGCAGTGGGAATAGGAGCTTTGTTCCTTGGGTTCTTGGGAGCAGCAGGAAGCACTATGG
GCGCAGCGTCAATGACGCTGACGGTACAGGCCAGACAATTATTGTCTGGTATAGTGCAGCAGCAGAACAA
TTTGCTGAGGGCTATTGAGGCGCAACAGCATCTGTTGCAACTCACAGTCTGGGGCATCAAGCAGCTCCAG
GCAAGAATCCTGGCTGTGGAAAGATACCTAAAGGATCAACAGCTCCTGGGGATTTGGGGTTGCTCTGGAA
AACTCATTTGCACCACTGCTGTGCCTTGGAATGCTAGTTGGAGTAATAAATCTCTGGAACAGATTTGGAA
TCACACGA
Features (pLannotate 1.2.2; 34 found; start..end, strand, type, name):
    276..376     +  CDS            Rev (fragment): human immunodeficiency virus 1 (HIV-1) Rev protein; rev; enhances nuclear export of unspliced and incompletely spliced viral mRNAs
    380..496     +  misc_feature   cPPT/CTS: central polypurine tract and central termination sequence of HIV-1
    519..822     +  enhancer       CMV enhancer: human cytomegalovirus immediate early enhancer
    823..1026    +  promoter       CMV promoter: human cytomegalovirus (CMV) immediate early promoter
   1103..2185    +  CDS            SEPTIN2: SEPT2_HUMAN - Also known as DIFF6, KIAA0158, NEDD5, SEPT2. Experimental evidence at protein level: Swiss-Prot protein existence level 1. Filament-forming cytoskeletal GTPase. Forms a filamentous structure with SEPTIN12, SEPTIN6, SEPTIN2 and probably SEPTIN4 at the sperm annulus which is required for the structural integrity and motility of the sperm tail during postmeiotic differentiation (PubMed:25588830). Required for normal organization of the actin cytoskeleton. Plays a role in the biogenesis of polarized columnar- shaped epithelium by maintaining polyglutamylated microtubules, thus facili
   2201..2920    +  CDS            EGFP: the original enhanced GFP (Yang et al., 1996) mammalian codon-optimized
   2928..3053    +  CDS            nef (fragment): NEF_HV1Z2 - Experimental evidence at protein level: Swiss-Prot protein existence level 1. Extracellular Nef protein targets CD4(+) T-lymphocytes for apoptosis by interacting with CXCR4 surface receptors. From Human immunodeficiency virus type 1 group M subtype D (isolate Z2/CDC-Z34) (HIV-1).
   3056..3644    +  misc_feature   WPRE: woodchuck hepatitis virus posttranscriptional regulatory element
   3661..3729    +  CDS            nef (fragment): NEF_HV1Z2 - Experimental evidence at protein level: Swiss-Prot protein existence level 1. Extracellular Nef protein targets CD4(+) T-lymphocytes for apoptosis by interacting with CXCR4 surface receptors. From Human immunodeficiency virus type 1 group M subtype D (isolate Z2/CDC-Z34) (HIV-1).
   3731..4043    +  LTR            5' LTR (fragment): 5' long terminal repeat (LTR) from HIV-1
   4051..4231    +  LTR            5' LTR (truncated): truncated 5' long terminal repeat (LTR) from HIV-1
   4263..4487    +  polyA_signal   bGH poly(A) signal: bovine growth hormone polyadenylation signal
   4491..4512    +  promoter       SV40 promoter (fragment): SV40 enhancer and early promoter
   4533..4961    +  rep_origin     f1 ori (sequence partly withheld): f1 bacteriophage origin of replication; arrow indicates direction of (+) strand synthesis
   4975..5304    +  promoter       SV40 promoter: SV40 enhancer and early promoter
   5352..5399    +  promoter       EM7 promoter: synthetic bacterial promoter&nbsp
   5418..5792    +  CDS            BleoR: antibiotic-binding protein; Sh ble from Streptoalloteichus hindustanus; confers resistance to bleomycin, phleomycin, and Zeocin™
   5802..5927    +  CDS            ble (fragment): BLE_KLEPN - Experimental evidence at protein level: Swiss-Prot protein existence level 1. Binding protein with a strong affinity to the bleomycin family of antibiotics. Binds to CL990; an antimitotic-antibiotic compound. From Klebsiella pneumoniae.
   5922..6043    +  polyA_signal   SV40 poly(A) signal: SV40 polyadenylation signal
   6116..6132    -  protein_bind   lac operator: The lac repressor binds to the lac operator to inhibit transcription in E. coli. This inhibition can be relieved by adding lactose or isopropyl-β-D-thiogalactopyranoside (IPTG). lac repressor encoded by lacI
   6140..6170    -  promoter       lac promoter: promoter for the E. coli lac operon
   6185..6206    -  protein_bind   CAP binding site: CAP binding activates transcription in the presence of cAMP. E. coli catabolite activator protein
   6219..6311    -  CDS            lacI (fragment): lac repressor; lacI; The lac repressor binds to the lac operator to inhibit transcription in E. coli. This inhibition can be relieved by adding lactose or isopropyl-β-D-thiogalactopyranoside (IPTG).
   6494..7082    -  rep_origin     ori: high-copy-number ColE1/pMB1/pBR322/pUC origin of replication
   7253..8113    -  CDS            AmpR: β-lactamase; bla; confers resistance to ampicillin, carbenicillin, and related antibiotics
   8114..8218    -  promoter       AmpR promoter: bla
   8277..8329    -  misc_feature   bom (fragment): basis of mobility region from pBR322
   8484..8863    +  enhancer       CMV enhancer: human cytomegalovirus immediate early enhancer
   8864..9063    +  promoter       CMV promoter: human cytomegalovirus (CMV) immediate early promoter
   9081..9261    +  LTR            5' LTR (truncated): truncated 5' long terminal repeat (LTR) from HIV-1
   9308..9433    +  misc_feature   HIV-1 Ψ: packaging signal of human immunodeficiency virus type 1
   9417..9780    +  CDS            HIV-1 gag (fragment): gag protein from human immunodeficiency virus 1; gag
   9926..10159   +  misc_feature   RRE: The Rev response element (RRE) of HIV-1 allows for Rev-dependent mRNA export from the nucleus to the cytoplasm.
  10260..263     +  CDS            env (fragment) (across the origin): ENV_HV2ST - Experimental evidence at protein level: Swiss-Prot protein existence level 1. The gp120-gp41 heterodimer allows rapid transcytosis of the virus through CD4 negative cells such as simple epithelial monolayers of the intestinal, rectal and endocervical epithelial barriers. Both gp120 and gp41 specifically recognize glycosphingolipids galactosyl- ceramide (GalCer) or 3' sulfo-galactosyl-ceramide (GalS) present in the lipid rafts structures of epithelial cells. Binding to these alternative receptors allows the rapid transcytosis of the virus through the epithelial cells. This transcyto
