[The description below was written by a language model from this plasmid's Addgene catalogue record and pLannotate feature annotations shown in this document.]
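Description:
pBOB-Septin 2 -GFP is an HIV-1-based lentiviral transfer plasmid built on the pCSC-SP-PW-GFP backbone, designed to express human Septin 2 (SEPTIN2) fused at its C-terminus to EGFP. It is about 10.3 kb and is maintained in E. coli through a high-copy ColE1/pUC-type origin with ampicillin selection (AmpR). An f1 origin is also present. Outside the viral region, the backbone carries an SV40/EM7-driven BleoR cassette with an SV40 polyadenylation signal, which could in principle confer Zeocin resistance on transfected cells. Because it lies beyond the 3' LTR, it would not be packaged into virus.

The viral genome is transcribed from a chimeric 5' end in which a CMV enhancer/promoter replaces the upstream part of the LTR and is joined to a truncated 5' LTR. This arrangement is typical of Tat-independent, third-generation-style vectors. Downstream lie the Ψ packaging signal with a gag fragment, the Rev response element for Rev-dependent nuclear export of the full-length RNA, env and Rev remnants, and the cPPT/CTS, which aids nuclear import of the reverse-transcribed genome. An internal CMV enhancer/promoter then drives the SEPTIN2 coding sequence, cloned between XbaI and AgeI sites and followed by EGFP. A WPRE after the fusion enhances transcript stability and expression. The cassette ends in the 3' LTR region, annotated as LTR fragments, and a bGH polyadenylation signal.

Septin 2 is a filament-forming cytoskeletal GTPase, so the construct suits transient transfection or lentiviral transduction of mammalian cells to visualise septin localisation and dynamics by fluorescence. Virus production would require packaging and envelope functions supplied from separate plasmids.
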