Addgene plasmid #118734: pBOB-Septin 2 -GFP
Purpose: To express Septin 2 tagged with GFP on C-terminus
Depositing lab: John Cooper.
Backbone
  Vector backbone: pCSC-SP-PW-GFP
  Vector type: Lentiviral
Growth in bacteria
  Bacterial resistance: Ampicillin, 100 μg/mL
  Growth temperature: 37°C
  Growth strain: NEB Stable
  Copy number: High Copy
Gene/Insert
  Gene/Insert name: Septin 2
  Species: H. sapiens (human)
  Entrez Gene: SEPTIN2 (a.k.a. DIFF6, NEDD-5, NEDD5, Pnutl3, SEPT2, hNedd5)
  Promoter: CMV
  Tag / fusion protein: GFP (C terminal on insert)
  Cloning method: Restriction Enzyme; 5′ cloning site Xba I (unknown if destroyed); 3′ cloning site Age I (unknown if destroyed)
Terms and licenses: Academic/Nonprofit Terms; Industry Terms: Not Available to Industry
How to cite: pBOB-Septin 2 -GFP was a gift from John Cooper (Addgene plasmid # 118734 ; http://n2t.net/addgene:118734 ; RRID:Addgene_118734)
